Addgene plasmid #91064: pMOD_B2112
Purpose: Module B, Promoter: PvUbi1, Gene: SapI ccdb cassette for cloning multiple gRNA spacers with Csy4 spacers , Terminator: 35S
Depositing lab: Daniel Voytas. Depositing organization: University of Minnesota. Publication: A multi-purpose toolkit to enable advanced genome engineering in plants. Cermak T, Curtin SJ, Gil-Humanes J, Cegan R, Kono TJY, Konecna E, Belanto JJ, Starker CG, Mathre JW, Greenstein RL, Voytas DF. Plant Cell. 2017 May 18. pii: tpc.00922.2016. doi: 10.1105/tpc.16.00922. PubMed 28522548.
Backbone
  Vector backbone: pMOD_B2000
  Vector type: CRISPR
Growth in bacteria
  Bacterial resistance: Ampicillin, 100 μg/mL
  Growth temperature: 37°C
  Growth strain: ccdB Survival
  Copy number: High Copy
Gene/Insert
  Gene/Insert name: SapI ccdb cassette for cloning multiple gRNA spacers with Csy4 spacers
  Species: Synthetic
  Promoter: PvUbi1
  Cloning method: Gibson Cloning
  Sequencing primers: 5′ unknown
Terms and licenses: Academic/Nonprofit Terms; Industry Terms: Not Available to Industry
How to cite: pMOD_B2112 was a gift from Daniel Voytas (Addgene plasmid # 91064 ; http://n2t.net/addgene:91064 ; RRID:Addgene_91064)
