[The description below was written by a language model from this plasmid's Addgene catalogue record and pLannotate feature annotations shown in this document.]
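Description:
pMOD_B2112 is a "module B" plasmid from a modular plant genome-engineering toolkit, built on the pMOD_B2000 backbone and classified as a CRISPR vector. It is a high-copy E. coli plasmid of about 5 kb, carrying a ColE1/pUC-type origin of replication and an ampicillin resistance gene (β-lactamase with its own promoter). Because it contains an intact ccdB toxin gene, it has to be propagated in a ccdB-tolerant strain.

The payload is an empty guide RNA expression cassette designed to accept several spacers at once. According to the catalogue entry, transcription is driven by the PvUbi1 promoter, an RNA polymerase II ubiquitin promoter, and terminated by the 35S terminator. The annotation confirms the terminator as a cauliflower mosaic virus poly(A) signal, but it does not call the promoter, which presumably lies in the long unannotated stretch upstream of the cassette. Between these elements the feature table shows a Streptococcus pyogenes Cas9 gRNA scaffold, a short match to a PDK intron, a ccdA fragment and the full ccdB coding sequence. The ccdB segment is described as a SapI-flanked stuffer. Cutting with this type IIS enzyme releases the toxin gene so that it can be replaced by an array of gRNA units, and in ordinary E. coli strains ccdB then counterselects against uncut parental plasmid. In the finished array the guides are separated by Csy4 recognition sequences, so a single Pol II transcript can be cleaved by the Csy4 endoribonuclease into individual functional gRNAs.

The construct therefore serves as an intermediate cloning module for multiplexed Cas9 targeting in plants. The record does not detail the later assembly steps or the partner modules.
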