Features (pLannotate 1.2.2; 8 found; start..end, strand, type, name):
     80..668     +  rep_origin     ori: high-copy-number ColE1/pMB1/pBR322/pUC origin of replication
   2887..2962    +  misc_RNA       gRNA scaffold: guide RNA scaffold for the Streptococcus pyogenes CRISPR/Cas9 system
   2983..3048    +  intron         PDK intron (fragment): pdk; modified pyruvate orthophosphate dikinase intron from Flaveria trinervia 3.0
   3139..3297    +  CDS            ccdA (fragment): CCDA_ECO57 - Also known as H, letA. Experimental evidence at protein level: Swiss-Prot protein existence level 1. Antitoxin component of a type II toxin-antitoxin (TA) system which inhibits the post-segregational killing (PSK) of plasmid-free cells, also referred to as a plasmid addiction system. Binds to and blocks the activity of CcdB; will also remove bound CcdB protein from the CcdB-GyrA complex by forming a CcdA-CcdB complex, a process termed rejuvenation. Functions as a transcriptional corepressor for the ccdAB operon, repression also requires CcdB (By similarity). From Escherichia coli
   3302..3604    +  CDS            ccdB: CCDB_ECOLI - Also known as G, letB, letD. Experimental evidence at protein level: Swiss-Prot protein existence level 1. Toxic component of a type II toxin-antitoxin (TA) system, functioning in plasmid maintainence. Responsible for the post- segregational killing (PSK) of plasmid-free cells, also referred to as a plasmid addiction system. Half-life of over 2 hours. Cell killing by CcdB is accompanied by filamentation, defects in chromosome and plasmid segregation, defects in cell division, formation of anucleate cells, decreased DNA synthesis and plasmid loss. Interferes with the activity of DN
   3635..3809    +  polyA_signal   CaMV poly(A) signal: cauliflower mosaic virus polyadenylation signal
   3890..3990    +  promoter       AmpR promoter: bla
   3991..4851    +  CDS            AmpR: β-lactamase; bla; confers resistance to ampicillin, carbenicillin, and related antibiotics
>Addgene plasmid #91064 | pMOD_B2112 | addgene full sequence | sequence record 181860 | Addgene NGS Result
GCCTTGACGGCAAAATCCCTTAACGTGAGTTTTCGTTCCACTGAGCGTCAGACCCCGTAGAAAAGATCAA
AGGATCTTCTTGAGATCCTTTTTTTCTGCGCGTAATCTGCTGCTTGCAAACAAAAAAACCACCGCTACCA
GCGGTGGTTTGTTTGCCGGATCAAGAGCTACTAACTCTTTTTCCGAAGGTAACTGGCTTCAGCAGAGCGC
AGATACCAAATACTGTTCTTCTAGTGTAGCCGTAGTTAGGCCACCACTTCAAGAACTCTGTAGCACCGCC
TACATACCTCGCTCTGCTAATCCTGTTACCAGTGGCTGCTGCCAGTGGCGATAAGTCGTGTCTTACCGGG
TTGGACTCAAGACGATAGTTACCGGATAAGGCGCAGCGGTCGGGCTGAACGGGGGGTTCGTGCTCACAGC
CCAGCTTGGAGCGAACGACCTACACCGAACTGAGATACCTACAGCGTGAGCTATGAGAAAGCGCCACGCT
TCCCGAAGGGAGAAAGGCGGACAGGTATCCGGTAAGCGGCAGGGTCGGAACAGGAGAGCGCACGAGGGAG
CTTCCAGGGGGAAACGCCTGGTATCTTTATAGTCCTGTCGGGTTTCGCCACCTCTGACTTGAGCGTCGAT
TTTTGTGATGCTCGTCAGGGGGGCGGAGCCTATGGAAAAACGCCAGCAACGCGGCCTTTTTACGGTTCCT
GGCCTTTTGCTGGCCTTTTGCTCACATGTTCTTTCCTGCGTTATCCCCTGATTCTGTGGATAACCGTATT
ACCGCCTTTGAGTGAGCTGATACCGCTCGCCGCAGCCGAACGACCGAGCGCAGCGAGTCAGTGAGCGAGG
AAGCGGGAGAGCGCCCACCTGCCAGGGGACGGCGCGCCGAAGAGCACGTCAGTGTTTGGTTTCCACTAGC
ACGAGTAGCGCAATCAGAAAATTTTCAATGCATGAAGTACTAAACGAAGTTTATTTAGAAATTTTTTTAA
GAAATGAGTGTAATTTTTTGCGACGAATTTAATGACAATAATTAATCGATGATTGCCTACAGTAATGCTA
CAGTAACCAACCTCTAATCATGCGTCGAATGCGTCATTAGATTCGTCTCGCAAAATAGCACAAGAATTAT
GAAATTAATTTTACAAACTATTTTTATTTAATACTAATAATTAACTGTCAAAGTTTGTGCTACTCGCAAG
AGTAGCGCGAACCAAACACGGCCTGGAGGAGCACGGTAACGGCGTCGACAAACTAACGGCCACCACCCGC
CAACGCAAAGGAGACGGATGAGAGTTGACTTCTTGACGGTTCTCCACCCCTCTGTCTCTCTGTCACTGGG
CCCTGGGTCCCCCTCTCGAAAGTTCCTCTGGCCGAAATTGCGCGGCGGAGACGAGGCGGGCGGAACCGTC
ACGGCAGAGGATTCCTTCCCCACCCTGCCTGGCCCGGCCATATATAAACAGCCACCGCCCCTCCCCGTTC
CCCATCGCGTCTCGTCTCGTGTTGTTCCCAGAACACAACCAAAATCCAAATCCTCCTCCTCCTCCCGAGC
CTCGTCGATCCCTCACCCGCTTCAAGGTACGGCGATCCTCCTCTCCCTTCTCCCCTCGATCGATTATGCG
TGTTCCGTTTCCGTTTCCGATCGAGCGAATCGATGGTTAGGACCCATGGGGGACCCATGGGGTGTCGTGT
GGTGGTCTGGTTTGATCCGCGATATTTCTCCGTTCGTAGTGTAGATCTGATCGAATCCCTGGTGAAATCG
TTGATCGTGCTATTCGTGTGAGGGTTCTTAGGTTTGGAGTTGTGGAGGTAGTTCTGATCGGTTTGTAGGT
GAGATTTTCCCCATGATTTTGCTTGGCTCGTTTGTCTTGGTTAGATTAGATCTGCCCGCATTTTGTTCGA
TATTTCTGATGCAGATATGATGAATAATTTCGTCCTTGTATCCCGCGTCCGTATGTGTATTAAGTTTGCA
GGTCCTAGTTAGGTTTTTCCTACTGATTTGTCTTATCCATTCTGTTTAGCTTGCAAGGTTTGGTAATGGT
CCGGCATGTTTGTCTCTATAGATTAGAGTAGAATAAGATTATCTCAACAAGCTGTTGGCTTATCAATTTT
GGATCTGCATGTGTTTCGCATCTATATCTTTGCAATTAAGATGGTAGATGGACATATGCTCCTGTTGAGT
TGATGTTGTACCTTTTACCTGAGGTCTGAGGAACATGCATCCTCCTGCTACTTTGTGCTTATACAGATCA
TCAAGATTATGTAGCTAATATTCGATCAGTTTCTAGTATCTACATGGTAAACTTGCATGCACTTGCTACT
TATTTTTGATATACTTGGATGATAACATATGCTGCTGGTTGATTCCTACCTACATGATGAACATTTTACA
GGCCATTAGTGTCTGTCTGTATGTGTTGTTCCTGTTTGCTTCAGTCTATTTCTGTTTCATTCCTAGTTTA
TTGGTTCTCTGCTAGATACTTACCCTGCTGGGCTTAGTTATCATCTTATCTCGAATGCATTTTCATGTTT
ATAGATGAATATACACTCAGATAGGTGTAGATGTATGCTACTGTTTCTCTACGTTGCTGTAGGTTTTACC
TGTGGCAACTGCATACTCCTGTTGCTTCGCTAGATATGTATGTGCTTATATAGATTAAGATATGTGTGAT
GGTTCTTTAGTATATCTGATGATCATGTATGCTCTTTTAACTTCTTGCTACACTTGGTAACATGCTGTGA
TGCTGTTTGTTGATTCTGTAGCACTACCAATGATGACCTTATCTCTCTTTGTATATGATGTTTCTGTTTG
TTTGAGGCTTGTGTTACTGCTAGTTACTTACCCTGTTGCCTGGCTAATCTTCTGCAGATCCTGCAGGTTC
ACTGCCGTATAGGCAGGTTTTAGAGCTAGAAATAGCAAGTTAAAATAAGGCTAGTCCGTTATCAACTTGA
AAAAGTGGCACCGAGTCGGTGCGTTCACTGCCGTATAGGCAGAAGCCAGATAACAGTATGCGTATTTGCG
CGCTGATTTTTGCGGTATAAGAATATATACTGATATGTATACCCGAAGTATGTCAAAAGGAGGTATGCTA
TGAAGCAGCGTATTACAGTGACAGTTGACAGCGACAGCTATCAGTTGCTCAAGGCATATATGATGTCAAT
ATCTCCGGTCTGGTAAGCACAACCATGCAGAATGAAGCCCGTCGTCTGCGTGCCGAACGCTGGAAAGCGG
AAAATCAGGAAGGGATGGCTGAGGTCGCCCGGTTTATTGAAATGAACGGCTCTTTTGCTGACGAGAACAG
GGGCTGGTGAAATGCAGTTTAAGGTTTACACCTATAAAAGAGAGAGCCGTTATCGTCTGTTTGTGGATGT
ACAGAGTGATATTATTGACACGCCCGGGCGACGGATGGTGATCCCCCTGGCCAGTGCACGTCTGCTGTCA
GATAAAGTCTCCCGTGAACTTTACCCGGTGGTGCATATCGGGGATGAAAGCTGGCGCATGATGACCACCG
ATATGGCCAGTGTGCCGGTTTCCGTTATCGGGGAAGAAGTGGCTGATCTCAGCCACCGCGAAAATGACAT
CAAAAACGCCATTAACCTGATGTTCTGGGGAATATAAGCTCTTCAGTCGATCGACAAGCTCGAGTTTCTC
CATAATAATGTGTGAGTAGTTCCCAGATAAGGGAATTAGGGTTCCTATAGGGTTTCGCTCATGTGTTGAG
CATATAAGAAACCCTTAGTATGTATTTGTATTTGTAAAATACTTCTATCAATAAAATTTCTAATTCCTAA
AACCAAAATCCAGTACTAAAATCCAGATCCCCCGAATTAGAGCTCTACCGGTGACGCAGGTGATGAAAAG
CCTTAGGGTCAGGTGGCACTTTTCGGGGAAATGTGCGATGAACCCCTATTTGTTTATTTTTCTAAATACA
TTCAAATATGTATCCGCTAATGAGACAATAACCCTGATAAATGCTTCAATTATATTGAAAAAGGAAGAGT
ATGAGTATCCAACATTTCCGTGTCGCCCTTATTCCCTTTTTTGCGGCCTTCTGCCTTCCTGTTTTTGCTC
ACCCAGAAACGCTGGTGAAAGTAAAAGATGCTGAAGATCAGTTGGGTGCCCGAGTGGGTTACATTGAACT
GGATCTCAACAGCGGCAAAATCTTAGAGAGTTTTCGCCCCGAAGAACGCTTCCCAATGATGAGCACTTTC
AAAGTTCTGCTATGTGGCGCGGTGTTATCCCGTATTGATGCTGGGCAAGAGCAACTCGGTCGCCGCATAC
ACTATTCTCAGAATGACTTGGTTGAGTATTCACCAGTCACAGAAAAGCATCTTACGGATGGCATGACAGT
AAGAGAATTATGTAGTGCTGCCATAACCATGAGTGATAACACTGCGGCCAACTTACTTCTGACAACGATT
GGAGGACCGAAGGAGCTAACCGCTTTTTTGCACAACATGGGGGATCATGTAACTCGCCTTGATCGTTGGG
AACCGGAGCTGAATGAAGCCATACCAAACGACGAGCGTGACACCACGATGCCTGTAGCAATGGCAACAAC
TCTCCGCAAACTATTAACTGGCGAACTACTTACTCTTGCTTCACGCCAGCAACTCATTGACTGGATGGAG
GCGGACAAAGTTGCAGGACCACTTCTGCGCTCGGCACTTCCGGCTGGCTGGTTTATTGCTGATAAATCTG
GAGCCGGTGAGCGTGGCTCTCGCGGTATCATTGCAGCACTGGGGCCAGATGGTAAGCCCTCCCGTATCGT
AGTTATCTACACGACGGGGAGTCAGGCAACTATGGATGAACGAAATAGACAGATCGCTGAGATAGGTGCC
TCACTGATTAAGCATTGGTAACTGTCAGACGAAGGGAAATAAATAGTAGCCCGCCTGATGTGCGGGCTTT
TTTTTGGTGGTGGTTACCAGTGTCGCTTAGCTACCGTAGGTCCTCTTAGGCGGTCCGATTAGCGACATAG
TCATCAAT
